>Addgene plasmid #157596 | pD649-HAsp-IGSF3-COMP5AP-AviTag-9xHis | addgene full sequence | sequence record 421004 | Addgene NGS Result
CATAGTTGCCTGACTCCCCGTCGTGTAGATAACTACGATACGGGAGGGCTTACCATCTGGCCCCAGCGCT
GCGATGATACCGCGAGAACCACGCTCACCGGCTCCGGATTTATCAGCAATAAACCAGCCAGCCGGAAGGG
CCGAGCGCAGAAGTGGTCCTGCAACTTTATCCGCCTCCATCCAGTCTATTAATTGTTGCCGGGAAGCTAG
AGTAAGTAGTTCGCCAGTTAATAGTTTGCGCAACGTTGTTGCCATCGCTACAGGCATCGTGGTGTCACGC
TCGTCGTTTGGTATGGCTTCATTCAGCTCCGGTTCCCAACGATCAAGGCGAGTTACATGATCCCCCATGT
TGTGCAAAAAAGCGGTTAGCTCCTTCGGTCCTCCGATCGTTGTCAGAAGTAAGTTGGCCGCAGTGTTATC
ACTCATGGTTATGGCAGCACTGCATAATTCTCTTACTGTCATGCCATCCGTAAGATGCTTTTCTGTGACT
GGTGAGTACTCAACCAAGTCATTCTGAGAATAGTGTATGCGGCGACCGAGTTGCTCTTGCCCGGCGTCAA
TACGGGATAATACCGCGCCACATAGCAGAACTTTAAAAGTGCTCATCATTGGAAAACGTTCTTCGGGGCG
AAAACTCTCAAGGATCTTACCGCTGTTGAGATCCAGTTCGATGTAACCCACTCGTGCACCCAACTGATCT
TCAGCATCTTTTACTTTCACCAGCGTTTCTGGGTGAGCAAAAACAGGAAGGCAAAATGCCGCAAAAAAGG
GAATAAGGGCGACACGGAAATGTTGAATACTCATATTCTTCCTTTTTCAATATTATTGAAGCATTTATCA
GGGTTATTGTCTCATGAGCGGATACATATTTGAATGTATTTAGAAAAATAAACAAATAGGGGTCAGTGTT
ACAACCAATTAACCAATTCTGAACATTATCGCGAGCCCATTTATACCTGAATATGGCTCATAACACCCCT
TGCTCATGACCAAAATCCCTTAACGTGAGTTACGCGCGCGTCGTTCCACTGAGCGTCAGACCCCGTAGAA
AAGATCAAAGGATCTTCTTGAGATCCTTTTTTTCTGCGCGTAATCTGCTGCTTGCAAACAAAAAAACCAC
CGCTACCAGCGGTGGTTTGTTTGCCGGATCAAGAGCTACCAACTCTTTTTCCGAAGGTAACTGGCTTCAG
CAGAGCGCAGATACCAAATACTGTTCTTCTAGTGTAGCCGTAGTTAGCCCACCACTTCAAGAACTCTGTA
GCACCGCCTACATACCTCGCTCTGCTAATCCTGTTACCAGTGGCTGCTGCCAGTGGCGATAAGTCGTGTC
TTACCGGGTTGGACTCAAGACGATAGTTACCGGATAAGGCGCAGCGGTCGGGCTGAACGGGGGGTTCGTG
CACACAGCCCAGCTTGGAGCGAACGACCTACACCGAACTGAGATACCTACAGCGTGAGCTATGAGAAAGC
GCCACGCTTCCCGAAGGGAGAAAGGCGGACAGGTATCCGGTAAGCGGCAGGGTCGGAACAGGAGAGCGCA
CGAGGGAGCTTCCAGGGGGAAACGCCTGGTATCTTTATAGTCCTGTCGGGTTTCGCCACCTCTGACTTGA
GCGTCGATTTTTGTGATGCTCGTCAGGGGGGCGGAGCCTATGGAAAAACGCCAGCAACGCGGCCTTTTTA
CGGTTCCTGGCCTTTTGCTGGCCTTTTGCTCACATGTTCTTTCCTGCGTTATCCCCTGATTCTGTGGATA
ACCGTATTACCGCCTTTGAGTGAGCTGATACCGCTCGCCGCAGCCGAACGACCGAGCGCAGCGAGTCAGT
GAGCGAGGAAGCGGAAGGCGAGAGTAGGGAACTGCCAGGCATCAAACTAAGCAGAAGGCCCCTGACGGAT
GGCCTTTTTGCGTTTCTACAAACTCTTTCTGTGTTGTAAAACGACGGCCAGTCTTAAGCTCGGGCCCCCT
GGGCGGTTCTGATAACGAGTAATCGTTAATCCGCAAATAACGTAAAAACCCGCTTCGGCGGGTTTTTTTA
TGGGGGGAGTTTAGGGAAAGAGCATTTGTCAGAATATTTAAGGGCGCCTGTCACTTTGCTTGATATATGA
GAATTATTTAACCTTATAAATGAGAAAAAAGCAACGCACTTTAAATAAGATACGTTGCTTTTTCGATTGA
TGAACACCTATAATTAAACTATTCATCTATTATTTATGATTTTTTGTATATACAATATTTCTAGTTTGTT
AAAGAGAATTAAGAAAATAAATCTCGAAAATAATAAAGGGAAAATCAGTTTTTGATATCAAAATTATACA
TGTCAACGATAATACAAAATATAATACAAACTATAAGATGTTATCAGTATTTATTATCATTTAGAATAAA
TTTTGTGTCGCCCTTAATTGTGAGCGGATAACAATTACGAGCTTCATGCACAGTGGCGTTGACTCAATAT
TGGCCATTAGCCATATTATTCATTGGTTATATAGCATAAATCAATATTGGCTATTGGCCATTGCATACGT
TGTATCTATATCATAATATGTACATTTATATTGGCTCATGTCCAATATGACCGCCATGTTGGCATTGATT
ATTGACTAGTTATTAATAGTAATCAATTACGGGGTCATTAGTTCATAGCCCATATATGGAGTTCCGCGTT
ACATAACTTACGGTAAATGGCCCGCCTGGCTGACCGCCCAACGACCCCCGCCCATTGACGTCAATAATGA
CGTATGTTCCCATAGTAACGCCAATAGGGACTTTCCATTGACGTCAATGGGTGGAGTATTTACGGTAAAC
TGCCCACTTGGCAGTACATCAAGTGTATCATATGCCAAGTACGCCCCCTATTGACGTCAATGACGGTAAA
TGGCCCGCCTGGCATTATGCCCAGTACATGACCTTATGGGACTTTCCTACTTGGCAGTACATCTACGTAT
TAGTCATCGCTATTACCATGGTGATGCGGTTTTGGCAGTACATCAATGGGCGTGGATAGCGGTTTGACTC
ACGGGGATTTCCAAGTCTCCACCCCATTGACGTCAATGGGAGTTTGTTTTGGCACCAAAATCAACGGGAC
TTTCCAAAATGTCGTAACAACTCCGCCCCATTGACGCAAATGGGCGGTAGGCGTGTACGGTGGGAGGTCT
ATATAAGCAGAGCTCGTTTAGTGAACCGTCAGATCGCCTGGAGACGCCATCCACGCTGTTTTGACCTCCA
TAGAAGACACCGGGACCGATCCAGCCTCCGCGGCCGGGAACGGTGCATTGGAACGCGGATTCCCCGTGCC
AAGAGTGACGTAAGTACCGCCTATAGAGTCTATAGGCCCACCCCCTTGGCTTCGTTAGAACGCGGCTACA
ATTAATACATAACCTTATGTATCATACACATACGATTTAGGTGACACTATAGAATAACATCCACTTTGCC
TTTCTCTCCACAGGTGTCCACTCCCAGGTCCAACTGCACCTCGGTTCTATCGAAAACGCGCCTGCTAGCG
CCACCATGAAGACCATCATTGCCCTGAGCTACATCTTCTGCCTGGTGTTCGCTGCGGCCGCCCAAAGACA
AGTGACAGTGCAAGAGGGCCCACTGTACAGAACAGAGGGCAGCCACATCACCATCTGGTGCAACGTGTCC
GGCTATCAGGGCCCCAGCGAGCAGAATTTCCAGTGGTCCATCTACCTGCCTAGCAGCCCCGAACGGGAAG
TGCAGATCGTGTCTACAATGGACAGCAGCTTCCCCTACGCCATCTACACCCAGAGAGTCAGAGGCGGCAA
GATCTTCATCGAGAGAGTGCAGGGCAACAGCACCCTGCTGCACATCACAGATCTGCAGGCCAGAGATGCC
GGCGAGTACGAGTGTCACACCCCTAGCACCGACAAGCAGTACTTCGGCAGCTACAGCGCCAAGATGAACC
TGGTGGTCATCCCCGATAGCCTGCAGACCACAGCCATGCCTCAGACACTGCACAGAGTGGAACAGGACCC
TCTGGAACTGACATGCGAGGTGGCCAGCGAGACAATCCAGCACTCTCATCTGTCTGTGGCCTGGCTGAGA
CAGAAAGTGGGCGAGAAGCCCGTGGAAGTGATCAGCCTGAGCCGGGACTTTATGCTGCACAGCAGCAGCG
AGTACGCCCAGAGACAGAGTCTGGGAGAAGTGCGGCTGGACAAGCTGGGCAGAACCACCTTCCGGCTGAC
CATCTTCCATCTGCAACCCAGCGATCAGGGCGAGTTCTACTGTGAAGCCGCCGAGTGGATTCAGGACCCC
GATGGATCTTGGTACGCCATGACCAGAAAGCGGAGCGAAGGCGCCGTGGTCAATGTGCAGCCTACCGACA
AAGAATTCACCGTGCGCCTGGAAACCGAGAAGAGACTGCACACCGTGGGCGAGCCTGTGGAATTCAGATG
CATCCTGGAAGCCCAGAACGTGCCCGACAGATACTTTGCCGTGTCCTGGGCCTTCAACAGCAGCCTGATT
GCCACAATGGGCCCCAATGCTGTGCCCGTGCTGAATAGCGAGTTTGCCCACAGAGAGGCCAGAGGCCAGC
TGAAGGTGGCCAAAGAAAGCGACAGCGTGTTCGTGCTGAAGATCTACCACCTGAGACAAGAGGACAGCGG
CAAGTACAACTGCAGAGTGACCGAGCGGGAAAAGACCGTGACCGGCGAGTTCATCGACAAAGAGAGCAAG
CGGCCCAAGAACATCCCCATCATCGTGCTGCCTCTGAAGTCCAGCATCTCTGTGGAAGTGGCCAGCAACG
CCAGCGTGATCCTCGAAGGCGAGGACCTGAGATTCAGCTGTTCTGTGCGGACAGCCGGCAGACCTCAGGG
CAGATTTTCTGTGATCTGGCAGCTGGTGGACCGGCAGAACAGACGGTCCAACATCATGTGGCTGGACAGA
GATGGCACCGTGCAGCCAGGCAGCAGCTACTGGGAGAGAAGCTCTTTTGGCGGCGTCCAGATGGAACAAG
TGCAGCCCAATAGCTTCAGCCTGGGCATCTTCAACTCCCGGAAAGAGGACGAGGGCCAGTACGAATGCCA
CGTGACAGAGTGGGTCCGAGCCGTTGATGGCGAGTGGCAGATTGTGGGAGAGAGAAGGGCCAGCACACCC
ATCTCTATCACAGCCCTGGAAATGGGCTTCGCCGTGACCGCCATTAGCAGAACACCTGGCGTGACCTACA
GCGACAGCTTCGACCTGCAGTGCATCATCAAGCCTCACTACCCTGCCTGGGTGCCAGTGTCCGTGACTTG
GAGATTTCAGCCTGTGGGCACCGTGGAATTTCACGACCTGGTCACCTTCACAAGAGATGGCGGAGTGCAG
TGGGGCGACAGAAGCAGCAGCTTTAGAACCAGAACCGCCATCGAGAAGGCCGAGAGCAGCAACAATGTGC
GGCTGAGCATCAGCAGAGCCAGCGATACAGAGGCCGGAAAGTACCAGTGTGTGGCCGAGCTGTGGCGGAA
GAACTACAACAACACCTGGACCAGACTGGCCGAGCGGACCAGCAATCTGCTGGAAATCAGAGTGCTGCAG
CCCGTGACCAAGCTCCAGGTGTCCAAGAGCAAGAGAACCCTGACACTGGTGGAAAACAAGCCCATCCAGC
TGAACTGCAGCGTGAAGTCCCAGACCAGCCAGAACAGCCATTTCGCCGTGCTTTGGTACGTGCACAAGCC
CTCTGATGCCGACGGCAAGCTGATCCTGAAAACCACACACAACAGCGCCTTTGAGTACGGCACCTACGCC
GAGGAAGAAGGCCTTAGAGCCAGACTGCAGTTCGAGCGGCATGTGTCTGGCGGCCTGTTTTCTCTGACTG
TGCAGCGGGCCGAAGTGTCCGATAGCGGCAGCTATTACTGCCACGTGGAAGAATGGCTGCTGAGCCCCAA
CTACGCCTGGTATAAGCTGGCCGAAGAGGTGTCCGGACGGACCGAAGTGACTGTGAAACAGCCCGACAGC
AGACTGAGGCTGTCTCAGGCTCAGGGCAATCTGAGCGTGCTGGAAACAAGACAGGTGCAGCTGGAATGCG
TGGTGCTGAACAGAACCAGCATCACCAGCCAGCTGATGGTTGAGTGGTTCGTGTGGAAGCCTAATCACCC
CGAGAGGGAAACCGTGGCCAGACTGAGTAGAGATGCCACCTTCCACTATGGCGAGCAGGCCGCTAAGAAC
AACCTGAAGGGCAGACTGCACCTGGAATCACCCTCTCCAGGCGTGTACCGGCTGTTCATCCAGAATGTGG
CCGTGCAGGACTCTGGCACCTACAGCTGTCATGTCGAAGAGTGGCTGCCTTCTCCTTCCGGCATGTGGTA
CAAGAGAGCCGAGGATACCGCCGGACAGACAGCCCTGACAGTGATGAGGCCTGATGCCAGCCTGCAGGTT
GACACCGTGGTGCCTAATGCCACCGTGTCTGAGAAAGCCGCCTTCCAGCTCGACTGCTCCATCGTGTCCA
GAAGCTCCCAGGACAGCAGATTCGCCGTGGCCTGGTACAGCCTGAGAACAAAAGCCGGCGGAAAGCGGTC
TAGCCCTGGCCTGGAAGAACAAGAGGAAGAGAGGGAAGAAGAAGAAGAAGAGGACGACGACGACGATGAC
GACCCCACAGAAAGAACAGCCCTGCTGAGCGTGGGACCCGATGCTGTGTTTGGACCTGAGGGCTCTCCTT
GGGAGGGGAGACTGAGATTCCAGAGACTGAGCCCCGTGCTGTACAGACTGACAGTGCTGCAAGCCTCTCC
TCAGGATACCGGCAACTACTCCTGTCACGTCGAGGAATGGCTCCCAAGTCCTCAGAAAGAGTGGTACAGG
CTGACCGAAGAAGAGAGCGCCCCTATCGGCATTCGGGTGCTCGATACAAGCCCCACACTGCAGAGCATTA
TCTGCAGCAACGACGCTGGCGCGCCGGAAGATCAAGTTGATCCAAGATTGATTGATGGCAAGGGCGGATC
TCTGGAGGTGCTGTTCCAGGGACCAGGCGGAAGCGGCAATCCCGGCGGCGATCTGGCCCCCCAGATGCTG
CGCGAGCTGCAGGAGACCAATGCCGCCCTGCAGGACGTGCGCGAGCTGCTGCGCCACCGCGTGAAGGAGA
TCACCTTCCTGAAGAACACCGTGATGGAGTGCGACGCCTGCGGTATGCAGCCCTCTAGAGGCTCCGGCTC
CATCATCCCAGTTGAGGAGGAGAACCCGGACTTCTGGAACCGCGAGGCAGCCGAGGCCCTGGGTGCCGCC
AAGAAGCTGCAGCCTGCACAGACAGCCGCCAAGAACCTCATCATCTTCCTGGGCGATGGGATGGGGGTGT
CTACGGTGACAGCTGCCAGGATCCTAAAAGGGCAGAAGAAGGACAAACTGGGGCCTGAGATACCCCTGGC
CATGGACCGCTTCCCATATGTGGCTCTGTCCAAGACATACAATGTAGACAAACATGTGCCAGACAGTGGA
GCCACAGCCACGGCCTACCTGTGCGGGGTCAAGGGCAACTTCCAGACCATTGGCTTGAGTGCAGCCGCCC
GCTTTAACCAGTGCAACACGACACGCGGCAACGAGGTCATCTCCGTGATGAATCGGGCCAAGAAAGCAGG
GAAGTCAGTGGGAGTGGTAACCACCACACGAGTGCAGCACGCCTCGCCAGCCGGCACCTACGCCCACACG
GTGAACCGCAACTGGTACTCGGACGCCGACGTGCCTGCCTCGGCCCGCCAGGAGGGGTGCCAGGACATCG
CTACGCAGCTCATCTCCAACATGGACATTGACGTGATCCTAGGTGGAGGCCGAAAGTACATGTTTCGCAT
GGGAACCCCAGACCCTGAGTACCCAGATGACTACAGCCAAGGTGGGACCAGGCTGGACGGGAAGAATCTG
GTGCAGGAATGGCTGGCGAAGCGCCAGGGTGCCCGGTATGTGTGGAACCGCACTGAGCTCATGCAGGCTT
CCCTGGACCCGTCTGTGACCCATCTCATGGGTCTCTTTGAGCCTGGAGACATGAAATACGAGATCCACCG
AGACTCCACACTGGACCCCTCCCTGATGGAGATGACAGAGGCTGCCCTGCGCCTGCTGAGCAGGAACCCC
CGCGGCTTCTTCCTCTTCGTGGAGGGTGGTCGCATCGACCATGGTCATCATGAAAGCAGGGCTTACCGGG
CACTGACTGAGACGATCATGTTCGACGACGCCATTGAGAGGGCGGGCCAGCTCACCAGCGAGGAGGACAC
GCTGAGCCTCGTCACTGCCGACCACTCCCACGTCTTCTCCTTCGGAGGCTACCCCCTGCGAGGGAGCTCC
ATCTTCGGGCTGGCCCCTGGCAAGGCCCGGGACAGGAAGGCCTACACGGTCCTCCTATACGGAAACGGTC
CAGGCTATGTGCTCAAGGACGGCGCCCGGCCGGATGTTACCGAGAGCGAGAGCGGGAGCCCCGAGTATCG
GCAGCAGTCAGCAGTGCCCCTGGACGAAGAGACCCACGCAGGCGAGGACGTGGCGGTGTTCGCGCGCGGC
CCGCAGGCGCACCTGGTTCACGGCGTGCAGGAGCAGACCTTCATAGCGCACGTCATGGCCTTCGCCGCCT
GCCTGGAGCCCTACACCGCCTGCGACCTGGCGCCCCCCGCCGGCACCACCGACGCCGCGCACCCGGGTGG
CGGAGGACTGAACGACATCTTCGAGGCTCAGAAAATCGAATGGCACGAACATCACCATCACCATCACCAT
CACCATTAAGGCCGGCCTGTAGTCACTGGCACAACGCGTTACCCGGTAAGCCAATCGGGTATACACGGTC
GTCATACTGCAGACAGGGTTCTTCTACTTTGCAAGATAGTCTTGAGTAGTAAAATAAATAGATAGAGAAA
ATCAGCCTCGACTGTGCCTTCTAGTTGCCAGCCATCTGTTGTTTGCCCCTCCCCCGTGCCTTCCTTGACC
CTGGAAGGTGCCACTCCCACTGTCCTTTCCTAATAAAATGAGGAAATTGCATCACAACACTCAACCCTAT
CTCGGTCTATTCTTTTGATTTATAAGGGATTTTGCCGATTTCGGCCTATTGGTTAAAAAATGAGCTGATT
TAACAAAAATTTAACGCGAATTAATTCTGTGGAATGTGTGTCAGTTAGGGTGTGGAAAGTCCCCAGGCTC
CCCAGCAGGCAGAAGTATGCAAAGCATGCATCTCAATTAGTCAGCAACCAGGTGTGGAAAGTCCCCAGGC
TCCCCAGCAGGCAGAAGTATGCAAAGCATGCATCTCAATTAGTCAGCAACCATAGTCCCGCCCCTAACTC
CGCCCATCCCGCCCCTAACTCCGCCCAGTTCCGCCCATTCTCCGCCCCATGGCTGACTAATTTTTTTTAT
TTATGCAGAGGCCGAGGCCGCCTCTGCCTCTGAGCTATTCCAGAAGTAGTGAGGAGGCTTTTTTGGAGGC
CTAGGCTTTTGCAAAAAGCTCCCGGGAGCTTGTATATCCATTTTCGGATCTGATCAGCACGTGTTGACAA
TTAATCATCGGCATAGTATATCGGCATAGTATAATACGACAAGGTGAGGAACTAAACCATGACCGAGTAC
AAGCCCACGGTGCGCCTCGCCACCCGCGACGACGTCCCCAGGGCCGTACGCACCCTCGCCGCCGCGTTCG
CCGACTACCCCGCCACGCGCCACACCGTCGATCCGGACCGCCACATCGAGCGGGTCACCGAGCTGCAAGA
ACTCTTCCTCACGCGCGTCGGGCTCGACATCGGCAAGGTGTGGGTCGCGGACGACGGCGCCGCGGTGGCG
GTCTGGACCACGCCGGAGAGCGTCGAAGCGGGGGCGGTGTTCGCCGAGATCGGCCCGCGCATGGCCGAGT
TGAGCGGTTCCCGGCTGGCCGCGCAGCAACAGATGGAAGGCCTCCTGGCGCCGCACCGGCCCAAGGAGCC
CGCGTGGTTCCTGGCCACCGTCGGCGTCTCGCCCGACCACCAGGGCAAGGGTCTGGGCAGCGCCGTCGTG
CTCCCCGGAGTGGAGGCGGCCGAGCGCGCCGGGGTGCCCGCCTTCCTGGAGACATCCGCGCCCCGCAACC
TCCCCTTCTACGAGCGGCTCGGCTTCACCGTCACCGCCGACGTCGAGGTGCCCGAAGGACCGCGCACCTG
GTGCATGACCCGCAAGCCCGGTGCCTGACACGTGCTACGAGATTTCGATTCCACCGCCGCCTTCTATGAA
AGGTTGGGCTTCGGAATCGTTTTCCGGGACGCCGGCTGGATGATCCTCCAGCGCGGGGATCTCATGCTGG
AGTTCTTCGCCCACCCCAACTTGTTTATTGCAGCTTATAATGGTTACAAATAAAGCAATAGCATCACAAA
TTTCACAAATAAAGCATTTTTTTCACTGCATTCTAGTTGTGGTTTGTCCAAACTCATCAATGTATCTTAT
CATGTCTGTATACCGTCGACCTCTAGCTAGAGCTTGGCGTAATCATGGTCATTACCAATGCTTAATCAGT
GAGGCACCTATCTCAGCGATCTGTCTATTTCGTTCATC
Features (pLannotate 1.2.2; 24 found; start..end, strand, type, name):
    807..903     -  promoter       AmpR promoter (fragment): bla
    933..957     -  CDS            KanR (fragment): aminoglycoside phosphotransferase; aph(3')-Ia; confers resistance to kanamycin
   1068..1656    +  rep_origin     ori: high-copy-number ColE1/pMB1/pBR322/pUC origin of replication
   1881..1898    +  terminator     rrnB T2 terminator (fragment): transcription terminator T2 from the E. coli rrnB gene
   1923..1942    -  CDS            lacZα (fragment): LacZα fragment of β-galactosidase; lacZ fragment
   2398..2414    +  protein_bind   lac operator: The lac repressor binds to the lac operator to inhibit transcription in E. coli. This inhibition can be relieved by adding lactose or isopropyl-β-D-thiogalactopyranoside (IPTG). lac repressor encoded by lacI
   2657..2960    +  enhancer       CMV enhancer: human cytomegalovirus immediate early enhancer
   2961..3164    +  promoter       CMV promoter: human cytomegalovirus (CMV) immediate early promoter
   3300..3343    +  intron         CMV intron (fragment): modified intron A from human cytomegalovirus
   3395..3413    +  promoter       SP6 promoter: promoter for bacteriophage SP6 RNA polymerase
   3417..3454    +  CDS            IgH signal sequence (fragment): signal sequence from the mouse immunoglobulin heavy chain variable region
   3557..6877    +  CDS            Igsf3 (fragment): IGSF3_MOUSE - Also known as Kiaa0466. Experimental evidence at protein level: Swiss-Prot protein existence level 1. From Mus musculus (Mouse).
   6974..7153    +  CDS            Comp (fragment): COMP_RAT - Experimental evidence at protein level: Swiss-Prot protein existence level 1. May play a role in the structural integrity of cartilage via its interaction with other extracellular matrix proteins such as the collagens and fibronectin. Can mediate the interaction of chondrocytes with the cartilage extracellular matrix through interaction with cell surface integrin receptors. Could play a role in the pathogenesis of osteoarthritis. Potent suppressor of apoptosis in both primary chondrocytes and transformed cells. Suppresses apoptosis by blocking the activation of caspase-3 and by indu
   7141..8593    +  CDS            SEAP (fragment): secreted alkaline phosphatase from human placenta The natural enzyme has a C-terminal transmembrane sequence that is replaced by a GPI anchor.
   8618..8659    +  CDS            AviTag™ (fragment): peptide tag that allows for enzymatic biotinylation
   8663..8686    +  CDS            8xHis: 8xHis affinity tag
   8832..8943    +  polyA_signal   bGH poly(A) signal: bovine growth hormone polyadenylation signal
   8944..9052    +  rep_origin     f1 ori (fragment): f1 bacteriophage origin of replication; arrow indicates direction of (+) strand synthesis
   9066..9395    +  promoter       SV40 promoter: SV40 enhancer and early promoter
   9443..9490    +  promoter       EM7 promoter: synthetic bacterial promoter&nbsp
   9509..10108   +  CDS            PuroR (fragment): puromycin N-acetyltransferase; pac from Streptomyces; confers resistance to puromycin
  10118..10243   +  CDS            ble (fragment): BLE_KLEPN - Experimental evidence at protein level: Swiss-Prot protein existence level 1. Binding protein with a strong affinity to the bleomycin family of antibiotics. Binds to CL990; an antimitotic-antibiotic compound. From Klebsiella pneumoniae.
  10238..10359   +  polyA_signal   SV40 poly(A) signal: SV40 polyadenylation signal
  10412..804     -  CDS            AmpR (across the origin): β-lactamase; bla; confers resistance to ampicillin, carbenicillin, and related antibiotics
