[The description below was written by a language model from this plasmid's Addgene catalogue record and pLannotate feature annotations shown in this document.]
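Description:
pD649-HAsp-IGSF3-COMP5AP-AviTag-9xHis is a mammalian expression plasmid of about 10.5 kb, built on the pD649 backbone, for producing the extracellular domain of human IGSF3 (also called EWI-3) as a secreted, tagged fusion protein. It is propagated in E. coli as a high-copy plasmid through a ColE1/pUC-type origin and selected with ampicillin via the β-lactamase gene. The feature table also shows an SV40 early/EM7 promoter unit driving a puromycin N-acetyltransferase coding sequence followed by an SV40 polyadenylation signal, which could serve for selection in mammalian cells, although the catalogue record does not mention this use. Short annotated fragments of KanR, lacZα, ble and the f1 origin appear to be backbone remnants.

The expression cassette uses the CMV enhancer and immediate-early promoter with part of CMV intron A, followed by an SP6 promoter. An N-terminal signal peptide (named HAsp in the construct; the annotation tool matched this region to an immunoglobulin heavy-chain leader fragment) directs the protein into the secretory pathway. The roughly 3.3 kb IGSF3 ectodomain, a synthesized sequence cloned between retained NotI and AscI sites, is annotated by homology to mouse Igsf3, but the record states it is human. It is fused at its C terminus to a segment of cartilage oligomeric matrix protein, whose coiled coil pentamerizes the fusion, then to placental alkaline phosphatase, an AviTag for enzymatic biotinylation and a polyhistidine tag, ending with a bGH polyadenylation signal. The multimerized enzymatic reporter suits avidity-based detection of weak binding, in line with the associated cell-surface interactome screen of human IgSF proteins. The depositor notes that some plasmids in this collection may carry an IS4-like transposase element upstream of the CMV promoter.
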