Addgene plasmid #157596: pD649-HAsp-IGSF3-COMP5AP-AviTag-9xHis
Purpose: Mammalian expression of cell-surface protein extracellular domain fused to COMP5AP-AviTag-9xHis. Protein is secreted from cells.
Depositing lab: Chris Garcia. Depositing organization: Stanford University. Publication: A Human IgSF Cell-Surface Interactome Reveals a Complex Network of Protein-Protein Interactions. Wojtowicz WM, Vielmetter J, Fernandes RA, Siepe DH, Eastman CL, Chisholm GB, Cox S, Klock H, Anderson PW, Rue SM, Miller JJ, Glaser SM, Bragstad ML, Vance J, Lam AW, Lesley SA, Zinn K, Garcia KC. Cell. 2020 Aug 20;182(4):1027-1043.e17. doi: 10.1016/j.cell.2020.07.025. PubMed 32822567.
Backbone
  Vector backbone: pD649
  Backbone size w/o insert (bp): 7153
  Vector type: Mammalian Expression
Growth in bacteria
  Bacterial resistance: Ampicillin, 100 μg/mL
  Growth temperature: 37°C
  Growth strain: DH5alpha
  Copy number: High Copy
Gene/Insert
  Gene/Insert name: IGSF3
  Species: H. sapiens (human)
  Insert size (bp): 3315
  Entrez Gene: IGSF3 (a.k.a. EWI-3, LCDD, V8)
  Promoter: CMV/SP6
  Tag / fusion protein: COMP5AP-AviTag-9xHis (C terminal on backbone)
  Cloning method: Restriction Enzyme; 5′ cloning site GCGGCCGC (not destroyed); 3′ cloning site GGCGCGCC (not destroyed)
  Sequencing primers: 5′ ATTTAGGTGACACTATAG; 3′ CGTCGCACTCCATCACGGTG
Resource information
  A portion of this plasmid was derived from a plasmid made by: synthesis by ThermoFisher
Terms and licenses: Academic/Nonprofit Terms; Industry Terms: Not Available to Industry
Depositor comments: Some plasmids in this collection may have an IS4-like element ISVsa5 family transposase upstream of the CMV promoter.
How to cite: pD649-HAsp-IGSF3-COMP5AP-AviTag-9xHis was a gift from Chris Garcia (Addgene plasmid # 157596 ; http://n2t.net/addgene:157596 ; RRID:Addgene_157596)
